Addgene plasmid #152949: pGBW-m4133725
Purpose: Mammalian expression plasmid for SARS-CoV-2 M (membrane)
Depositing lab: Ginkgo Bioworks & Benjie Chen. Depositing organization: Ginkgo Bioworks.
Backbone
  Vector backbone: pTwist_CMV_6
  Backbone size w/o insert (bp): 4180
  Vector type: Mammalian Expression
Growth in bacteria
  Bacterial resistance: Ampicillin, 100 μg/mL
  Growth temperature: 37°C
  Growth strain: DH5alpha
  Copy number: High Copy
Gene/Insert
  Gene/Insert name: SARS-CoV-2 M (membrane) (alt names: membrane glycoprotein; M protein)
  Species: Severe acute respiratory syndrome coronavirus 2
  Insert size (bp): 662
  Mutation: wt
  Entrez Gene: M (a.k.a. GU280_gp05)
  Promoter: CMV
  Tag / fusion protein: Cleavable TEV;CBP (C terminal on backbone)
  Cloning method: Unknown
Resource information
  A portion of this plasmid was derived from a plasmid made by: GinkgoBioworks
Depositor comments: NCBI reference sequence: YP_009724393.1
How to cite: pGBW-m4133725 was a gift from Ginkgo Bioworks & Benjie Chen (Addgene plasmid # 152949 ; http://n2t.net/addgene:152949 ; RRID:Addgene_152949)
