[The description below was written by a language model from this plasmid's Addgene catalogue record and pLannotate feature annotations shown in this document.]
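Description:
pGBW-m4133725 is a mammalian expression plasmid built on the pTwist_CMV_6 backbone and carrying the wild-type membrane (M) glycoprotein gene of SARS-CoV-2, matched by the depositor to the NCBI reference protein for M. It is propagated in E. coli as a high-copy plasmid through a ColE1/pUC-type origin and selected with ampicillin via a full-length β-lactamase (AmpR) gene. A short additional β-lactamase fragment annotated nearby appears to be a backbone remnant rather than a functional marker. No mammalian selection marker is annotated, which suggests use in transient transfection, although the record does not say so.

The M coding sequence, about 0.66 kb, lies at the start of the circular sequence record. It is driven by the human cytomegalovirus immediate-early enhancer and promoter, which sit at the end of the numbered map and read across the origin of numbering into the insert. The annotation software calls the promoter region as a CMV fragment plus a truncated CMVd2-type promoter, whereas the catalogue simply lists CMV. According to the catalogue, the backbone supplies a C-terminal TEV-cleavable calmodulin-binding peptide (CBP) tag. The feature table detects only a short CBP fragment just downstream of M and does not annotate the TEV site. CBP binds calmodulin in the presence of calcium, so the tag would permit affinity capture of the protein and later removal by TEV protease. An SV40 polyadenylation signal follows the cassette. The expression unit is flanked by β-globin insulator elements, T7 and rrnG transcription terminators, and an upstream synthetic poly(A) signal, which help isolate it from read-through transcription from the backbone. The construct is suited to expressing tagged M protein in mammalian cells, for example to study viral assembly or protein interactions.
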