Features (pLannotate 1.2.2; 17 found; start..end, strand, type, name):
      5..670     +  CDS            VME1_SARS2: Experimental evidence at protein level: Swiss-Prot protein existence level 1. Component of the viral envelope that plays a central role in virus morphogenesis and assembly via its interactions with other viral proteins (By similarity). Regulates the localization of S protein at cis-Golgi, the place of virus budding (PubMed:33229438). May act by binding cytoplasmic c-terminus of S (PubMed:33229438). From Severe acute respiratory syndrome coronavirus 2 (2019-nCoV) (SARS-CoV-2).
    698..714     +  CDS            CBP (fragment): calmodulin-binding peptide derived from skeletal muscle myosin light chain kinase; binds calmodulin with nanomolar affinity in the presence of calcium
    822..943     -  polyA_signal   SV40 poly(A) signal: SV40 polyadenylation signal
    966..1035    -  CDS            large T antigen (fragment): large T antigen from SV40 (simian virus 40)
   1058..1104    +  terminator     T7 terminator: transcription terminator for bacteriophage T7 RNA polymerase
   1134..1270    +  terminator     rrnG terminator: transcription terminator from the E. coli ribosomal RNA rrnG operon (Albrechtsen et al., 1991)
   1315..1386    +  misc_feature   3' β-globin insulator: insulator downstream of the human β-globin locus (Farrell et al., 2002)
   1612..2200    -  rep_origin     ori: high-copy-number ColE1/pMB1/pBR322/pUC origin of replication
   2372..2436    -  CDS            bla(M) (fragment): β-lactamase lacking the signal sequence; bla(M); allows cytosolic expression of β-lactamase
   2946..3806    +  CDS            AmpR: β-lactamase; bla; confers resistance to ampicillin, carbenicillin, and related antibiotics
   3819..3955    +  terminator     rrnG terminator: transcription terminator from the E. coli ribosomal RNA rrnG operon (Albrechtsen et al., 1991)
   4107..4178    +  misc_feature   5' β-globin insulator: insulator upstream of the human β-globin locus (Farrell et al., 2002)
   4183..4229    -  terminator     T7 terminator: transcription terminator for bacteriophage T7 RNA polymerase
   4247..4295    -  polyA_signal   poly(A) signal: synthetic polyadenylation signal
   4376..4679    +  enhancer       CMV enhancer: human cytomegalovirus immediate early enhancer
   4752..4769    -  promoter       CMV promoter (fragment): human cytomegalovirus (CMV) immediate early promoter
   4832..4883    +  promoter       CMVd2 promoter: truncated human cytomegalovirus (CMV) immediate early promoter that yields moderately reduced expression relative to the full-length promoter
>Addgene plasmid #152949 | pGBW-m4133725 | depositor full sequence | sequence record 295961 | Full Sequence
CACCATGGCAGATTCCAACGGTACTATTACCGTTGAAGAGCTTAAAAAGCTCCTTGAACAATGGAACCTA
GTAATAGGTTTCCTATTCCTTACATGGATTTGTCTTCTACAATTTGCCTATGCCAACAGGAATAGGTTTT
TGTATATAATTAAGTTAATTTTCCTCTGGCTGTTATGGCCAGTAACTTTAGCTTGTTTTGTGCTTGCTGC
TGTTTACAGAATAAATTGGATCACCGGTGGAATTGCTATCGCAATGGCTTGTCTTGTAGGCTTGATGTGG
CTCAGCTACTTCATTGCTTCTTTCAGACTGTTTGCGCGTACGCGTTCCATGTGGTCATTCAATCCAGAAA
CTAACATTCTTCTCAACGTGCCACTCCATGGCACTATTCTGACCAGACCGCTTCTAGAAAGTGAACTCGT
AATCGGAGCTGTGATCCTTCGTGGACATCTTCGTATTGCTGGACACCATCTAGGACGCTGTGACATCAAG
GACCTGCCTAAAGAAATCACTGTTGCTACATCACGAACGCTTTCTTATTACAAATTGGGAGCTTCGCAGC
GTGTAGCAGGTGACTCAGGTTTTGCTGCATACAGTCGCTACAGGATTGGCAACTATAAATTAAACACAGA
CCATTCCAGTAGCAGTGACAATATTGCTTTGCTTGTACAGGAAAACCTTTACTTTCAGTCGAAGAGGCGA
TGGAAAAAGAATTTTATCGCGGTGAGTGCAGCCAACAGATTCAAAAAGATATCCTCGTCTGGTGCCCTCT
AAGCTAGCTTGACTGACTGAGATACAGCGTACCTTCAGCTCACAGACATGATAAGATACATTGATGAGTT
TGGACAAACCACAACTAGAATGCAGTGAAAAAAATGCTTTATTTGTGAAATTTGTGATGCTATTGCTTTA
TTTGTAACCATTATAAGCTGCAATAAACAAGTTAACAACAACAATTGCATTCATTTTATGTTTCAGGTTC
AGGGGGAGGTGTGGGAGGTTTTTTAAAGCAAGTAAAACCTCTACAAATGTGGTATTGGCCCATCTCTATC
GGTATCGTAGCATAACCCCTTGGGGCCTCTAAACGGGTCTTGAGGGGTTTTTTGTGCCCCTCGGGCCGGA
TTGCTATCTACCGGCATTGGCGCAGAAAAAAATGCCTGATGCGACGCTGCGCGTCTTATACTCCCACATA
TGCCAGATTCAGCAACGGATACGGCTTCCCCAACTTGCCCACTTCCATACGTGTCCTCCTTACCAGAAAT
TTATCCTTAAGGTCGTCAGCTATCCTGCAGGCGATCTCTCGATTTCGATCAAGACATTCCTTTAATGGTC
TTTTCTGGACACCACTAGGGGTCAGAAGTAGTTCATCAAACTTTCTTCCCTCCCTAATCTCATTGGTTAC
CTTGGGCTATCGAAACTTAATTAACCAGTCAAGTCAGCTACTTGGCGAGATCGACTTGTCTGGGTTTCGA
CTACGCTCAGAATTGCGTCAGTCAAGTTCGATCTGGTCCTTGCTATTGCACCCGTTCTCCGATTACGAGT
TTCATTTAAATCATGTGAGCAAAAGGCCAGCAAAAGGCCAGGAACCGTAAAAAGGCCGCGTTGCTGGCGT
TTTTCCATAGGCTCCGCCCCCCTGACGAGCATCACAAAAATCGACGCTCAAGTCAGAGGTGGCGAAACCC
GACAGGACTATAAAGATACCAGGCGTTTCCCCCTGGAAGCTCCCTCGTGCGCTCTCCTGTTCCGACCCTG
CCGCTTACCGGATACCTGTCCGCCTTTCTCCCTTCGGGAAGCGTGGCGCTTTCTCATAGCTCACGCTGTA
GGTATCTCAGTTCGGTGTAGGTCGTTCGCTCCAAGCTGGGCTGTGTGCACGAACCCCCCGTTCAGCCCGA
CCGCTGCGCCTTATCCGGTAACTATCGTCTTGAGTCCAACCCGGTAAGACACGACTTATCGCCACTGGCA
GCAGCCACTGGTAACAGGATTAGCAGAGCGAGGTATGTAGGCGGTGCTACAGAGTTCTTGAAGTGGTGGC
CTAACTACGGCTACACTAGAAGAACAGTATTTGGTATCTGCGCTCTGCTGAAGCCAGTTACCTTCGGAAA
AAGAGTTGGTAGCTCTTGATCCGGCAAACAAACCACCGCTGGTAGCGGTGGTTTTTTTGTTTGCAAGCAG
CAGATTACGCGCAGAAAAAAAGGATCTCAAGAAGATCCTTTGATCTTTTCTACGGGGTCTGACGCTCAGT
GGAACGAAAACTCACGTTAAGGGATTTTGGTCATGAGATTATCAAAAAGGATCTTCACCTAGATCCTTTT
AAATTAAAAATGAAGTTTTAAATCAATCTAAAGTATATATGAGTAAACTTGGTCTGACAGTTACCAATGC
TTAATCAGTGAGGCACCTATCTCAGCGATCTGTCTATTTCGTTCATCCATAGTTGCATTTAAATTTCCGA
ACTCTCCAAGGCCCTCGTCGGAAAATCTTCAAACCTTTCGTCCGATCCATCTTGCAGGCTACCTCTCGAA
CGAACTATCGCAAGTCTCTTGGCCGGCCTTGCGCCTTGGCTATTGCTTGGCAGCGCCTATCGCCAGGTAT
TACTCCAATCCCGAATATCCGAGATCGGGATCACCCGAGAGAAGTTCAACCTACATCCTCAATCCCGATC
TATCCGAGATCCGAGGAATATCGAAATCGGGGCGCGCCTGGTGTACCGAGAACGATCCTCTCAGTGCGAG
TCTCGACGATCCATATCGTTGCTTGGCAGTCAGCCAGTCGGAATCCAGCTTGGGACCCAGGAAGTCCAAT
CGTCAGATATTGTACTCAAGCCTGGTCACGGCAGCGTACCGATCTGTTTAAACCTAGATATTGATAGTCT
GATCGGTCAACGTATAATCGAGTCCTAGCTTTTGCAAACATCTATCAAGAGACAGGATCAGCAGGAGGCT
TTCGCATGAGTATTCAACATTTCCGTGTCGCCCTTATTCCCTTTTTTGCGGCATTTTGCCTTCCTGTTTT
TGCTCACCCAGAAACGCTGGTGAAAGTAAAAGATGCTGAAGATCAGTTGGGTGCGCGAGTGGGTTACATC
GAACTGGATCTCAACAGCGGTAAGATCCTTGAGAGTTTTCGCCCCGAAGAACGCTTTCCAATGATGAGCA
CTTTTAAAGTTCTGCTATGTGGCGCGGTATTATCCCGTATTGACGCCGGGCAAGAGCAACTCGGTCGCCG
CATACACTATTCTCAGAATGACTTGGTTGAGTATTCACCAGTCACAGAAAAGCATCTTACGGATGGCATG
ACAGTAAGAGAATTATGCAGTGCTGCCATAACCATGAGTGATAACACTGCGGCCAACTTACTTCTGACAA
CGATTGGAGGACCGAAGGAGCTAACCGCTTTTTTGCACAACATGGGGGATCATGTAACTCGCCTTGATCG
TTGGGAACCGGAGCTGAATGAAGCCATACCAAACGACGAGCGTGACACCACGATGCCTGTAGCAATGGCA
ACAACCTTGCGTAAACTATTAACTGGCGAACTACTTACTCTAGCTTCCCGGCAACAGTTGATAGACTGGA
TGGAGGCGGATAAAGTTGCAGGACCACTTCTGCGCTCGGCCCTTCCGGCTGGCTGGTTTATTGCTGATAA
ATCTGGAGCCGGTGAGCGTGGGTCTCGCGGTATCATTGCAGCACTGGGGCCAGATGGTAAGCCCTCCCGT
ATCGTAGTTATCTACACGACGGGGAGTCAGGCAACTATGGATGAACGAAATAGACAGATCGCTGAGATAG
GTGCCTCACTGATTAAGCATTGGTAACCGATTCTAGGTGCATTGGCGCAGAAAAAAATGCCTGATGCGAC
GCTGCGCGTCTTATACTCCCACATATGCCAGATTCAGCAACGGATACGGCTTCCCCAACTTGCCCACTTC
CATACGTGTCCTCCTTACCAGAAATTTATCCTTAAGATCCCGAATCGTTTAAACTCGACTCTGGCTCTAT
CGAATCTCCGTCGTTTCGAGCTTACGCGAACAGCCGTGGCGCTCATTTGCTCGTCGGGCATCGAATCTCG
TCAGCTATCGTCAGCTTACCTTTTTGGCAGCGATCGCGGCTCCCGACATCTTGGACCATTAGCTCCACAG
GTATCTTCTTCCCTCTAGTGGTCATAACAGCAGCTTCAGCTACCTCTCAATTCAAAAAACCCCTCAAGAC
CCGTTTAGAGGCCCCAAGGGGTTATGCTATCAATCGTTGCGTTACACACACAAAAAACCAACACACATCC
ATCTTCGATGGATAGCGATTTTATTATCTAACTGCTGATCGAGTGTAGCCAGATCTAGTAATCAATTACG
GGGTCATTAGTTCATAGCCCATATATGGAGTTCCGCGTTACATAACTTACGGTAAATGGCCCGCCTGGCT
GACCGCCCAACGACCCCCGCCCATTGACGTCAATAATGACGTATGTTCCCATAGTAACGCCAATAGGGAC
TTTCCATTGACGTCAATGGGTGGAGTATTTACGGTAAACTGCCCACTTGGCAGTACATCAAGTGTATCAT
ATGCCAAGTACGCCCCCTATTGACGTCAATGACGGTAAATGGCCCGCCTGGCATTATGCCCAGTACATGA
CCTTATGGGACTTTCCTACTTGGCAGTACATCTACGTATTAGTCATCGCTATTACCATGCTGATGCGGTT
TTGGCAGTACATCAATGGGCGTGGATAGCGGTTTGACTCACGGGGATTTCCAAGTCTCCACCCCATTGAC
GTCAATGGGAGTTTGTTTTGGCACCAAAATCAACGGGACTTTCCAAAATGTCGTAACAACTCCGCCCCAT
TGACGCAAATGGGCGGTAGGCGTGTACGGTGGGAGGTCTATATAAGCAGAGCTGGTTTAGTGAACCGTCA
GATCAGATCTTTGTCGATCCTACCATCCACTCGACACACCCGCCAGCGGCCGC
